>Addgene plasmid #172792 | pLBC0130 | addgene full sequence | sequence record 346258 | Addgene NGS Result
GTGGCTCTTCAGTGGACGAAAGGGCCTCGTGATACGCCTATTTTTATAGGTTAATGTCATGATAATAATG
GTTTCTTAGACGTCAGGTGGCACTTTTCGGGGAAATGTGCGCGGAACCCCTATTTGTTTATTTTTCTAAA
TACATTCAAATATGTATCCGCTCATGAGACAATAACCCTGATAAATGCTTCAATAATATTGAAAAAGGAA
GAGTATGCGCTCACGCAACTGGTCCAGAACCTTGACCGAACGCAGCGGTGGTAACGGCGCAGTGGCGGTT
TTCATGGCTTGTTATGACTGTTTTTTTTTGGGGTACAGTCTATGCCTCGGGCATCCAAGCAGCAAGCGCG
TTACGCCGTGGGTCGATGTTTGATGTTATGGAGCAGCAACGATGTTACGCAGCAGGGCAGTCGCCCTAAA
ACAAAGTTAAACATCATGAGGGAAGCGGTGATCGCCGAAGTATCGACTCAACTATCAGAGGTAGTTGGCG
TCATCGAGCGCCATCTCGAACCGACGTTGCTGGCCGTACATTTGTACGGCTCCGCAGTGGATGGCGGCCT
GAAGCCACACAGCGATATTGATTTGCTGGTTACGGTGACCGTAAGGCTTGATGAAACAACGCGGCGAGCT
TTGATCAACGACCTTTTGGAAACTTCGGCTTCCCCTGGAGAGAGCGAGATTCTCCGCGCTGTAGAAGTCA
CCATTGTTGTGCACGACGACATCATTCCGTGGCGTTATCCAGCTAAGCGCGAACTGCAATTTGGAGAATG
GCAGCGCAATGACATTCTTGCAGGTATCTTCGAGCCAGCCACGATCGACATTGATCTGGCTATCTTGCTG
ACAAAAGCAAGAGAACATAGCGTTGCCTTGGTAGGTCCAGCGGCGGAGGAACTCTTTGATCCGGTTCCTG
AACAGGATCTATTTGAGGCGCTAAATGAAACCTTAACGCTATGGAACTCGCCGCCCGACTGGGCTGGCGA
TGAGCGAAATGTAGTGCTTACGTTGTCCCGCATTTGGTACAGCGCAGTAACCGGCAAAATCGCGCCGAAG
GATGTCGCTGCCGACTGGGCAATGGAGCGCCTGCCGGCCCAGTATCAGCCCGTCATACTTGAAGCTAGAC
AGGCTTATCTTGGACAAGAAGAAGATCGCTTGGCCTCGCGCGCAGATCAGTTGGAAGAATTTGTCCATTA
CGTAAAAGGCGAGATCACCAAGGTAGTCGGCAAATAACTGTCAGACCAAGTTTACTCATATATACTTTAG
ATTGATTTAAAACTTCATTTTTAATTTAAAAGGATCTAGGTGAAGATCCTTTTTGATAATCTCATGACCA
AAATCCCTTAACGTGAGTTTTCGTTCCACTGAGCGTCAGACCCCGTAGAAAAGATCAAAGGATCTTCTTG
AGATCCTTTTTTTCTGCGCGTAATCTGCTGCTTGCAAACAAAAAAACCACCGCTACCAGCGGTGGTTTGT
TTGCCGGATCAAGAGCTACCAACTCTTTTTCCGAAGGTAACTGGCTTCAGCAGAGCGCAGATACCAAATA
CTGTTCTTCTAGTGTAGCCGTAGTTAGGCCACCACTTCAAGAACTCTGTAGCACCGCCTACATACCTCGC
TCTGCTAATCCTGTTACCAGTGGCTGCTGCCAGTGGCGATAAGTCGTGTCTTACCGGGTTGGACTCAAGA
CGATAGTTACCGGATAAGGCGCAGCGGTCGGGCTGAACGGGGGGTTCGTGCACACAGCCCAGCTTGGAGC
GAACGACCTACACCGAACTGAGATACCTACAGCGTGAGCTATGAGAAAGCGCCACGCTTCCCGAAGGGAG
AAAGGCGGACAGGTATCCGGTAAGCGGCAGGGTCGGAACAGGAGAGCGCACGAGGGAGCTTCCAGGGGGA
AACGCCTGGTATCTTTATAGTCCTGTCGGGTTTCGCCACCTCTGACTTGAGCGTCGATTTTTGTGATGCT
CGTCAGGGGGGCGGAGCCTATGGAAAAACGCCAGCAACGCGGCCTTTTTACGGTTCCTGGCCTTTTGCTG
GCCTTTTGCTCACATGTTCTTTCCTGCGTTATCCCCTGATTCTGTGGATAACCGTATTACCGCCTTTGAG
TGAGCTGATACCGCTCGCCGCAGCCGAACGACCGAGCGCAGCGAGTCAGTGAGCGAGGAAGCGGAAGAGC
GCCCAATACGCAAACCGCCTCTCCCCGCGCGTTGGCCGATTCATTAATCACTCTGTGGTCTCAAGGTTGC
TTCTCCACTCAAAATCCCGACCGCGAAGAGGTCCGGTGGCTCCGGGAAGAGCAGAGATGGATTCGCGAGG
AGCAACGATGGATTCGTGAAGAACAGAGATGGATACGCGAACGTGAATCGCTTCTACAAGAGATTTCGGA
TCTACAGCTCAGAATTCAATCCCTAGAGTCACGAAATTCGCAATTGGGGAATTCTATTCCCGATACGATT
TCGAATATCGCTGCTTTGCTTCAGGTTTTGAAGGAGAAGAATCGGATTTCTGAGAGTGGATTGAGCGCAA
CGCCGATGGTATTGGAGAGTACGAGAGAACAAATTGTTGAGGAGGTGGAAGAAGAAGAGAAGCGAGTGAT
TATTGCTGAAGAGAAAGTTAGGGTTTCGGAGCCGGTGAAGAAGATCAAGAGGAGGATATTGAAAGTTGGA
AGCGAAGGCGACGATGTTCAAGCTTTGCAGGAAGCTCTGTTGAAATTAGGATTCTATTCGGGCGAAGAGG
ATATGGAGTTCTCGAGCTTTTCAAGTGGGACTGCAAGTGCTGTTAAGACTTGGCAAGCATCGCTTGGGGT
CCGTGAGGATGGGGTAATGACAGCAGAGCTTCTTCAGAGGTTGTTCATGGATGAGGACGTAGAGACAGAT
AAGGATGAAGCAAGTACAATGAAGAAAGAGGAAGCTGGTAATGGGGCGGTATTTACTTCAGTGACACAAG
TCCCTGAGAAGAAGCAATCAATCGTGAAAGATCAAAGTGACAGAGAAGTTGACGTTACTCAAAATCGGGT
TTTTCTTCTTGGAGAAAACAGATGGGAAGATCCCTCCAGGCTCATTGGCAGGAACAAACCGGTAGACAGA
AGTGAATCAACAAACACCAAAACGAGGTGCATCACTTGTCGAGGGGAGGGTCGATTGATGTGCCTAGAGT
GCGATGGAACCGGTGAGCCAAACATTGAGCCGCAGTTCATGGAGTGGGTTGGTGAAGATACGAAGTGTCC
GTACTGTGAAGGTCTTGGCTATACAGTTTGCGATGTCTGCGACGGCAAAAAAAACTTATCTTCGTGAGAC
CACGAA
Features (pLannotate 1.2.2; 7 found; start..end, strand, type, name):
    110..214     +  promoter       AmpR promoter: bla
    205..285     -  CDS            int (fragment): INT2_ECOLX - Protein inferred from homology: Swiss-Prot protein existence level 3. Putative integrase believed to be involved in the insertion of antibiotic resistance genes into plasmids and transposons. From Escherichia coli.
    373..429     +  CDS            GmR (fragment): gentamycin acetyltransferase; aacC1; confers resistance to gentamycin
    436..1224    +  CDS            aadA: S3AD_ECOLX - Experimental evidence at protein level: Swiss-Prot protein existence level 1. Mediates bacterial resistance to the antibiotics streptomycin and spectinomycin. From Escherichia coli.
   1398..1986    +  rep_origin     ori: high-copy-number ColE1/pMB1/pBR322/pUC origin of replication
   2169..2218    +  CDS            lacI (fragment): lac repressor; lacI; The lac repressor binds to the lac operator to inhibit transcription in E. coli. This inhibition can be relieved by adding lactose or isopropyl-β-D-thiogalactopyranoside (IPTG).
   2238..3278    +  CDS            PTAC5 (fragment): PTAC5_ARATH - Experimental evidence at protein level: Swiss-Prot protein existence level 1. Exhibits zinc-dependent disulfide isomerase activity. Required for seedling and chloroplast development under heat stress, probably by maintaining plastid-encoded RNA polymerase (PEP)-dependent transcription. From Arabidopsis thaliana (Mouse-ear cress).
