[The description below was written by a language model from this plasmid's Addgene catalogue record and pLannotate feature annotations shown in this document.]
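Description:
pLBC0130 is a Level 0 module plasmid for Golden Gate/MoClo-style modular cloning, built on the pAGM1299 acceptor backbone and catalogued as a synthetic biology vector. It is a small plasmid (about 3.3 kb) propagated in E. coli from a high-copy ColE1/pUC-type origin and selected with spectinomycin through the aadA aminoglycoside adenylyltransferase gene, which sits downstream of a bla-type promoter. The short integrase, gentamicin acetyltransferase and lacI fragments picked up in the annotation are most plausibly remnants of the integron-derived resistance cassette and of the original cloning region of the backbone rather than functional genes.

The payload is the coding sequence of mature PTAC5 from Arabidopsis thaliana, residues 41–387, which appears in the feature table as a roughly 1 kb PTAC5 fragment. Starting at residue 41 is consistent with removal of the N-terminal chloroplast targeting sequence. PTAC5 is a plastid protein with zinc-dependent disulfide isomerase activity, linked to maintaining plastid-encoded RNA polymerase-dependent transcription and chloroplast development under heat stress. The part is designated "CDS2ns", which in MoClo nomenclature indicates a coding-sequence position without a stop codon, so that it can be fused in frame to neighbouring modules. No promoter, terminator or tag for plant expression is present, as expected for a basic part, and the record does not state the flanking cloning sites. The plasmid belongs to the MoBiFC toolkit, in which such parts are assembled into higher-level constructs for bimolecular fluorescence complementation assays of chloroplast protein–protein interactions.
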