Addgene plasmid #172792: pLBC0130
Purpose: Level 0 module containing CDS2ns_mPTAC5
Depositing lab: Benjamin Field. Depositing organization: CNRS DR12, Delegation Provence et Corse. Publication: MoBiFC: development of a modular bimolecular fluorescence complementation toolkit for the analysis of chloroplast protein-protein interactions. Velay F, Soula M, Mehrez M, Belbachir C, D'Alessandro S, Laloi C, Crete P, Field B. Plant Methods. 2022 May 26;18(1):69. doi: 10.1186/s13007-022-00902-1. PubMed 35619173.
Backbone
  Vector backbone: pAGM1299
  Backbone manufacturer: Engler et al. 2014
  Vector type: Synthetic Biology
Growth in bacteria
  Bacterial resistance: Spectinomycin, 50 μg/mL
  Growth temperature: 37°C
  Growth strain: DH5alpha
  Copy number: High Copy
Gene/Insert
  Gene/Insert name: CDS mature PTAC5 (41-387), Arabidopsis thaliana
  Species: A. thaliana (mustard weed)
  Mutation: no
  Cloning method: Restriction Enzyme; 5′ cloning site Unknown (unknown if destroyed)
Terms and licenses: Academic/Nonprofit Terms; Industry Terms: Not Available to Industry
Depositor comments: Please visit https://www.biorxiv.org/content/10.1101/2021.03.01.433373v1 for bioRxiv preprint.
How to cite: pLBC0130 was a gift from Benjamin Field (Addgene plasmid # 172792 ; http://n2t.net/addgene:172792 ; RRID:Addgene_172792)
